>Addgene plasmid #111491 | B7-3 | addgene full sequence | sequence record 213176 | Addgene NGS Result
CCGGTGATGCCGGCCACGATGCGTCCGGCGTAGAGGATCGAGATCTCGATCCCGCGAAATTAATACGACT
CACTATAGGGGAATTGTGAGCGGATAACAATTCCCCTCTAGAAATAATTTTGTTTAACTTTAAGAAGGAG
ATATACCATGCATGCAAGCAGTAACTTGATTAAACAATTGCAAGAGCGGGGGCTGGTAGCCCAGGTGACG
GACGAGGAAGCGTTAGCAGAGCGACTGGCGCAAGGCCCGATCGCGCTCTATTGCGGCTTCGATCCTACCG
CTGACAGCTTGCATTTGGGGCATCTTGTTCCATTGTTATGCCTGAAACGCTTCCAGCAGGCGGGCCACAA
GCCGGTTGCGCTGGTAGGCGGCGCGACGGGTCTGATTGGCGACCCGAGCTTCAAAGCTGCCGAGCGTAAG
CTGAACACCGAAGAAACTGTTCAGGAGTGGGTGGACAAAATCCGTAAGCAGGTTGCCCCGTTCCTCGATT
TCGACTGTGGAGAAAACTCTGCTATCGCGGCGAACAACTATGACTGGTTCGGCAATATGAATGTGCTGAC
CTTCCTGCGCGATATTGGCAAACACTTCTCCGTTAACCAGATGATCAACAAAGAAGCGGTTAAGCAGCGT
CTCAACCGTGAAGATCAGGGGATTTCGTTCACTGAGTTTTCCTACAACCTGTTGCAGGGTTATGACTTCG
CCTGTCTGAACAAACAGTACGGTGTGGTGCTGCAAATTGGTGGTTCTGACCAGTGGGGTAACATCACTTC
TGGTATCGACCTGACCCGTCGTCTGCATCAGAATCAGGTGTTTGGCCTGACCGTTCCGCTGATCACTAAA
GCAGATGGCACCAAATTTGGTAAAACTGAAGGCGGCGCAGTCTGGTTGGATCCGAAGAAAACCAGCCCGT
ACAAATTCTACCAGTTCTGGATCAACACTGCGGATGCCGACGTTTACCGCTTCCTGAAGTTCTTCACCTT
TATGAGCATTGAAGAGATCAACGCCCTGGAAGAAGAAGATAAAAACAGCGGTAAAGCACCGCGCGCCCAG
TATGTACTGGCGGAGCAGGTGACTCGTCTGGTTCACGGTGAAGAAGGTTTACAGGCGGCAAAACGTATTA
CCGAATGCCTGTTCAGCGGTTCTTTGAGTGCGCTGAGTGAAGCGGACTTCGAACAGCTGGCGCAGGACGG
CGTACCGATGGTTGAGATGGAAAAGGGCGCAGACCTGATGCAGGCACTGGTCGATTCTGAACTGCAACCT
TCCCGTGGTCAGGCACGTAAAACTATCGCCTCCAATGCCATCACCATTAACGGTGAAAAACAGTCCGATC
CTGAATACTTCTTTAAAGAAGAAGATCGTCTGTTTGGTCGTTTTACCTTACTGCGTCGCGGTAAAAAGAA
TTACTGTCTGATTTGCTGGAAACATCATCATCACCATCATTAAAGCAGCGGCATCACCATCATTAAAGCA
GAGGCCATATGCTCGAGGATCCGGCTGCTAACAAAGCCCGAAAGGAAGCTGAGTTGGCTGCTGCCACCGC
TGAGCAATAACTAGCATAACCCCTTGGGGCCTCTAAACGGGTCTTGAGGGGTTTTTTGCTGAAAGGAGGA
ACTATATCCGGATATCCCGCAAGAGGCCCGGCAGTACCGGCATAACCAAGCCTATGCCTACAGCATCCAG
GGTGACGGTGCCGAGGATGACGATGAGCGCATTGTTAGATTTCATACACGGTGCCTGACTGCGTTAGCAA
TTTAACTGTGATAAACTACCGCATTAAAGCTTATCGATGATAAGCTGTCAAACATGAGAATTCTTGAAGA
CGAAAGGGCCTCGTGATACGCCTATTTTTATAGGTTAATGTCATGATAATAATGGTTTCTTAGACGTCAG
GTGGCACTTTTCGGGGAAATGTGCGCGGAACCCCTATTTGTTTATTTTTCTAAATACATTCAAATATGTA
TCCGCTCATGAGACAATAACCCTGATAAATGCTTCAATAATATTGAAAAAGGAAGAGTATGAGTATTCAA
CATTTCCGTGTCGCCCTTATTCCCTTTTTTGCGGCATTTTGCCTTCCTGTTTTTGCTCACCCAGAAACGC
TGGTGAAAGTAAAAGATGCTGAAGATCAGTTGGGTGCACGAGTGGGTTACATCGAACTGGATCTCAACAG
CGGTAAGATCCTTGAGAGTTTTCGCCCCGAAGAACGTTTTCCAATGATGAGCACTTTTAAAGTTCTGCTA
TGTGGCGCGGTATTATCCCGTGTTGACGCCGGGCAAGAGCAACTCGGTCGCCGCATACACTATTCTCAGA
ATGACTTGGTTGAGTACTCACCAGTCACAGAAAAGCATCTTACGGATGGCATGACAGTAAGAGAATTATG
CAGTGCTGCCATAACCATGAGTGATAACACTGCGGCCAACTTACTTCTGACAACGATCGGAGGACCGAAG
GAGCTAACCGCTTTTTTGCACAACATGGGGGATCATGTAACTCGCCTTGATCGTTGGGAACCGGAGCTGA
ATGAAGCCATACCAAACGACGAGCGTGACACCACGATGCCTGCAGCAATGGCAACAACGTTGCGCAAACT
ATTAACTGGCGAACTACTTACTCTAGCTTCCCGGCAACAATTAATAGACTGGATGGAGGCGGATAAAGTT
GCAGGACCACTTCTGCGCTCGGCCCTTCCGGCTGGCTGGTTTATTGCTGATAAATCTGGAGCCGGTGAGC
GTGGGTCTCGCGGTATCATTGCAGCACTGGGGCCAGATGGTAAGCCCTCCCGTATCGTAGTTATCTACAC
GACGGGGAGTCAGGCAACTATGGATGAACGAAATAGACAGATCGCTGAGATAGGTGCCTCACTGATTAAG
CATTGGTAACTGTCAGACCAAGTTTACTCATATATACTTTAGATTGATTTAAAACTTCATTTTTAATTTA
AAAGGATCTAGGTGAAGATCCTTTTTGATAATCTCATGACCAAAATCCCTTAACGTGAGTTTTCGTTCCA
CTGAGCGTCAGACCCCGTAGAAAAGATCAAAGGATCTTCTTGAGATCCTTTTTTTCTGCGCGTAATCTGC
TGCTTGCAAACAAAAAAACCACCGCTACCAGCGGTGGTTTGTTTGCCGGATCAAGAGCTACCAACTCTTT
TTCCGAAGGTAACTGGCTTCAGCAGAGCGCAGATACCAAATACTGTCCTTCTAGTGTAGCCGTAGTTAGG
CCACCACTTCAAGAACTCTGTAGCACCGCCTACATACCTCGCTCTGCTAATCCTGTTACCAGTGGCTGCT
GCCAGTGGCGATAAGTCGTGTCTTACCGGGTTGGACTCAAGACGATAGTTACCGGATAAGGCGCAGCGGT
CGGGCTGAACGGGGGGTTCGTGCACACAGCCCAGCTTGGAGCGAACGACCTACACCGAACTGAGATACCT
ACAGCGTGAGCTATGAGAAAGCGCCACGCTTCCCGAAGGGAGAAAGGCGGACAGGTATCCGGTAAGCGGC
AGGGTCGGAACAGGAGAGCGCACGAGGGAGCTTCCAGGGGGAAACGCCTGGTATCTTTATAGTCCTGTCG
GGTTTCGCCACCTCTGACTTGAGCGTCGATTTTTGTGATGCTCGTCAGGGGGGCGGAGCCTATGGAAAAA
CGCCAGCAACGCGGCCTTTTTACGGTTCCTGGCCTTTTGCTGGCCTTTTGCTCACATGTTCTTTCCTGCG
TTATCCCCTGATTCTGTGGATAACCGTATTACCGCCTTTGAGTGAGCTGATACCGCTCGCCGCAGCCGAA
CGACCGAGCGCAGCGAGTCAGTGAGCGAGGAAGCGGAAGAGCGCCTGATGCGGTATTTTCTCCTTACGCA
TCTGTGCGGTATTTCACACCGCAATGGTGCACTCTCAGTACAATCTGCTCTGATGCCGCATAGTTAAGCC
AGTATACACTCCGCTATCGCTACGTGACTGGGTCATGGCTGCGCCCCGACACCCGCCAACACCCGCTGAC
GCGCCCTGACGGGCTTGTCTGCTCCCGGCATCCGCTTACAGACAAGCTGTGACCGTCTCCGGGAGCTGCA
TGTGTCAGAGGTTTTCACCGTCATCACCGAAACGCGCGAGGCAGCTGCGGTAAAGCTCATCAGCGTGGTC
GTGAAGCGATTCACAGATGTCTGCCTGTTCATCCGCGTCCAGCTCGTTGAGTTTCTCCAGAAGCGTTAAT
GTCTGGCTTCTGATAAAGCGGGCCATGTTAAGGGCGGTTTTTTCCTGTTTGGTCACTGATGCCTCCGTGT
AAGGGGGATTTCTGTTCATGGGGGTAATGATACCGATGAAACGAGAGAGGATGCTCACGATACGGGTTAC
TGATGATGAACATGCCCGGTTACTGGAACGTTGTGAGGGTAAACAACTGGCGGTATGGATGCGGCGGGAC
CAGAGAAAAATCACTCAGGGTCAATGCCAGCGCTTCGTTAATACAGATGTAGGTGTTCCACAGGGTAGCC
AGCAGCATCCTGCGATGCAGATCCGGAACATAATGGTGCAGGGCGCTGACTTCCGCGTTTCCAGACTTTA
CGAAACACGGAAACCGAAGACCATTCATGTTGTTGCTCAGGTCGCAGACGTTTTGCAGCAGCAGTCGCTT
CACGTTCGCTCGCGTATCGGTGATTCATTCTGCTAACCAGTAAGGCAACCCCGCCAGCCTAGCCGGGTCC
TCAACGACAGGAGCACGATCATGCGCACCCGTGGCCAGGACCCAACGCTGCCCGAGATGCGCCGCGTGCG
GCTGCTGGAGATGGCGGACGCGATGGATATGTTCTGCCAAGGGTTGGTTTGCGCATTCACAGTTCTCCGC
AAGAATTGATTGGCTCCAATTCTTGGAGTGGTGAATCCGTTAGCGAGGTGCCGCCGGCTTCCATTCAGGT
CGAGGTGGCCCGGCTCCATGCACCGCGACGCAACGCGGGGAGGCAGACAAGGTATAGGGCGGCGCCTACA
ATCCATGCCAACCCGTTCCATGTGCTCGCCGAGGCGGCATAAATCGCCGTGACGATCAGCGGTCCAATGA
TCGAAGTTAGGCTGGTAAGAGCCGCGAGCGATCCTTGAAGCTGTCCCTGATGGTCGTCATCTACCTGCCT
GGACAGCATGGCCTGCAACGCGGGCATCCCGATGCCGCCGGAAGCGAGAAGAATCATAATGGGGAAGGCC
ATCCAGCCTCGCGTCGCGAACGCCAGCAAGACGTAGCCCAGCGCGTCGGCCGCCATGCCGGCGATAATGG
CCTGCTTCTCGCCGAAACGTTTGGTGGCGGGACCAGTGACGAAGGCTTGAGCGAGGGCGTGCAAGATTCC
GAATACCGCAAGCGACAGGCCGATCATCGTCGCGCTCCAGCGAAAGCGGTCCTCGCCGAAAATGACCCAG
AGCGCTGCCGGCACCTGTCCTACGAGTTGCATGATAAAGAAGACAGTCATAAGTGCGGCGACGATAGTCA
TGCCCCGCGCCCACCGGAAGGAGCTGACTGGGTTGAAGGCTCTCAAGGGCATCGGTCGAGATCCCGGTGC
CTAATGAGTGAGCTAACTTACATTAATTGCGTTGCGCTCACTGCCCGCTTTCCAGTCGGGAAACCTGTCG
TGCCAGCTGCATTAATGAATCGGCCAACGCGCGGGGAGAGGCGGTTTGCGTATTGGGCGCCAGGGTGGTT
TTTCTTTTCACCAGTGAGACGGGCAACAGCTGATTGCCCTTCACCGCCTGGCCCTGAGAGAGTTGCAGCA
AGCGGTCCACGCTGGTTTGCCCCAGCAGGCGAAAATCCTGTTTGATGGTGGTTAACGGCGGGATATAACA
TGAGCTGTCTTCGGTATCGTCGTATCCCACTACCGAGATATCCGCACCAACGCGCAGCCCGGACTCGGTA
ATGGCGCGCATTGCGCCCAGCGCCATCTGATCGTTGGCAACCAGCATCGCAGTGGGAACGATGCCCTCAT
TCAGCATTTGCATGGTTTGTTGAAAACCGGACATGGCACTCCAGTCGCCTTCCCGTTCCGCTATCGGCTG
AATTTGATTGCGAGTGAGATATTTATGCCAGCCAGCCAGACGCAGACGCGCCGAGACAGAACTTAATGGG
CCCGCTAACAGCGCGATTTGCTGGTGACCCAATGCGACCAGATGCTCCACGCCCAGTCGCGTACCGTCTT
CATGGGAGAAAATAATACTGTTGATGGGTGTCTGGTCAGAGACATCAAGAAATAACGCCGGAACATTAGT
GCAGGCAGCTTCCACAGCAATGGCATCCTGGTCATCCAGCGGATAGTTAATGATCAGCCCACTGACGCGT
TGCGCGAGAAGATTGTGCACCGCCGCTTTACAGGCTTCGACGCCGCTTCGTTCTACCATCGACACCACCA
CGCTGGCACCCAGTTGATCGGCGCGAGATTTAATCGCCGCGACAATTTGCGACGGCGCGTGCAGGGCCAG
ACTGGAGGTGGCAACGCCAATCAGCAACGACTGTTTGCCCGCCAGTTGTTGTGCCACGCGGTTGGGAATG
TAATTCAGCTCCGCCATCGCCGCTTCCACTTTTTCCCGCGTTTTCGCAGAAACGTGGCTGGCCTGGTTCA
CCACGCGGGAAACGGTCTGATAAGAGACACCGGCATACTCTGCGACATCGTATAACGTTACTGGTTTCAC
ATTCACCACCCTGAATTGACTCTCTTCCGGGCGCTATCATGCCATACCGCGAAAGGTTTTGCGCCATTCG
ATGGTGTCCGGGATCTCGACGCTCTCCCTTATGCGACTCCTGCATTAGGAAGCAGCCCAGTAGTAGGTTG
AGGCCGTTGAGCACCGCCGCCGCAAGGAATGGTGCATGCAAGGAGATGGCGCCCAACAGTCCCCCGGCCA
CGGGGCCTGCCACCATACCCACGCCGAAACAAGCGCTCATGAGCCCGAAGTGGCGAGCCCGATCTTCCCC
ATCGGTGATGTCGGCGATATAGGCGCCAGCAACCGCACCTGTGGCG
Features (pLannotate 1.2.2; 19 found; start..end, strand, type, name):
     61..79      +  promoter       T7 promoter: promoter for bacteriophage T7 RNA polymerase
     80..104     +  protein_bind   lac operator: The lac repressor binds to the lac operator to inhibit transcription in E. coli. This inhibition can be relieved by adding lactose or isopropyl-β-D-thiogalactopyranoside (IPTG). lac repressor encoded by lacI
    119..141     +  RBS            RBS: efficient ribosome binding site from bacteriophage T7 gene 10 (Olins and Rangwala, 1989)
    154..1422    +  CDS            tyrS: SYY_ECOLI - Experimental evidence at protein level: Swiss-Prot protein existence level 1. Catalyzes the attachment of L-tyrosine to tRNA(Tyr) in a two- step reaction: tyrosine is first activated by ATP to form Tyr-AMP and then transferred to the acceptor end of tRNA(Tyr) (PubMed:4292198, PubMed:4579631). Can also mischarge tRNA(Tyr) with D-tyrosine, leading to the formation of D-tyrosyl-tRNA(Tyr), which can be hydrolyzed by the D-aminoacyl-tRNA deacylase (PubMed:4292198). In vitro, can also use the non-natural amino acid azatyrosine (PubMed:11006270). From Escherichia coli (strain K12).
   1494..1543    +  CDS            SET1 (fragment): solubility-enhancement tag derived from T7 phage gene 10B
   1551..1598    +  terminator     T7 terminator: transcription terminator for bacteriophage T7 RNA polymerase
   1621..1725    -  CDS            TcR (fragment): tetracycline efflux protein; tet; confers resistance to tetracycline
   1773..1801    -  promoter       tet promoter: E. coli promoter for tetracycline efflux protein gene
   1914..2018    +  promoter       AmpR promoter: bla
   2019..2879    +  CDS            AmpR: β-lactamase; bla; confers resistance to ampicillin, carbenicillin, and related antibiotics
   3050..3638    +  rep_origin     ori: high-copy-number ColE1/pMB1/pBR322/pUC origin of replication
   3824..3963    -  misc_feature   bom: basis of mobility region from pBR322
   4065..4256    -  CDS            rop: Rop protein, which maintains plasmids at low copy number; rop
   4273..4653    +  CDS            YPB1_ECOLX: Protein predicted: Swiss-Prot protein existence level 4. From Escherichia coli.
   4895..5519    -  CDS            TcR (fragment): tetracycline efflux protein; tet; confers resistance to tetracycline
   5534..5555    -  protein_bind   CAP binding site: CAP binding activates transcription in the presence of cAMP. E. coli catabolite activator protein
   5568..6650    -  CDS            lacI: lac repressor; lacI; The lac repressor binds to the lac operator to inhibit transcription in E. coli. This inhibition can be relieved by adding lactose or isopropyl-β-D-thiogalactopyranoside (IPTG).
   6651..6728    -  promoter       lacI promoter: lacI
   6736..39      -  CDS            TcR (fragment) (across the origin): tetracycline efflux protein; tet; confers resistance to tetracycline
