[The description below was written by a language model from this plasmid's Addgene catalogue record and pLannotate feature annotations shown in this document.]
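Description:
B7-3 is a bacterial expression plasmid built on the pET15b backbone that carries the Escherichia coli tyrS gene, encoding tyrosyl-tRNA synthetase. This enzyme activates L-tyrosine with ATP and transfers it onto tRNA(Tyr). The sequenced record is about 7 kb. The plasmid replicates through a pBR322/ColE1-type origin, accompanied by the bom mobility region and the rop gene. The catalogue lists it as high copy, although rop normally moderates copy number in this family of vectors. Selection is by ampicillin through the β-lactamase gene and its own promoter. Several tetracycline-resistance fragments and a tet promoter are annotated, but these are non-functional remnants of the pBR322 ancestry of pET vectors.

The tyrS coding sequence was inserted by Gibson assembly downstream of a T7 promoter, a lac operator and the strong T7 gene 10 ribosome binding site, and it is followed by a T7 terminator. The plasmid also carries lacI with its own promoter. The repressor keeps transcription off until induction with IPTG, in a host that supplies T7 RNA polymerase. The catalogue describes a C-terminal 6xHis tag for affinity purification. The feature table does not annotate this tag separately, though there is unannotated sequence between the end of tyrS and the terminator. The short "SET1" fragment in that region most likely reflects a match to T7-derived vector sequence rather than a deliberate solubility tag.

According to the associated publication, the plasmid belongs to a set of constructs for individual translation factors. That work used synthetic microbial consortia to rapidly assemble purified translation machinery for cell-free protein synthesis.
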