Addgene plasmid #111491: B7-3
Purpose: Tyr-tRNA synthetase
Depositing lab: Cheemeng Tan. Depositing organization: University of California, Davis. Publication: Synthetic microbial consortia enable rapid assembly of pure translation machinery. Villarreal F, Contreras-Llano LE, Chavez M, Ding Y, Fan J, Pan T, Tan C. Nat Chem Biol. 2018 Jan;14(1):29-35. doi: 10.1038/nchembio.2514. Epub 2017 Nov 13. PubMed 29131146.
Backbone
  Vector backbone: pET15b
  Vector type: Bacterial Expression
Growth in bacteria
  Bacterial resistance: Ampicillin, 100 μg/mL
  Growth temperature: 37°C
  Growth strain: DH5alpha
  Copy number: High Copy
Gene/Insert
  Gene/Insert name: Tyr-tRNA synthetase
  Tag / fusion protein: 6xHis (C terminal on backbone)
  Cloning method: Gibson Cloning
Terms and licenses: Academic/Nonprofit Terms; Industry Terms: Not Available to Industry
Depositor comments: Gene comes from E.coli.
How to cite: B7-3 was a gift from Cheemeng Tan (Addgene plasmid # 111491 ; http://n2t.net/addgene:111491 ; RRID:Addgene_111491)
